>Addgene plasmid #200293 | XlMT Xenopus laevis Metallothionein | addgene full sequence | sequence record 394923 | Addgene NGS Result
ACGTCAGGTGGCACTTTTCGGGGAAATGTGCGCGGAACCCCTATTTGTTTATTTTTCTAAATACATTCAA
ATATGTATCCGCTCATGAGACAATAACCCTGATAAATGCTTCAATAATATTGAAAAAGGAAGAGTATGAG
TATTCAACATTTCCGTGTCGCCCTTATTCCCTTTTTTGCGGCATTTTGCCTTCCTGTTTTTGCTCACCCA
GAAACGCTGGTGAAAGTAAAAGATGCTGAAGATCAGTTGGGTGCACGAGTGGGTTACATCGAACTGGATC
TCAACAGCGGTAAGATCCTTGAGAGTTTTCGCCCCGAAGAACGTTTCCCAATGATGAGCACTTTTAAAGT
TCTGCTATGTGGCGCGGTATTATCCCGTGTTGACGCCGGGCAAGAGCAACTCGGTCGCCGCATACACTAT
TCTCAGAATGACTTGGTTGAGTACTCACCAGTCACAGAAAAGCATCTTACGGATGGCATGACAGTAAGAG
AATTATGCAGTGCTGCCATAACCATGAGTGATAACACTGCGGCCAACTTACTTCTGACAACGATCGGAGG
ACCGAAGGAGCTAACCGCTTTTTTGCACAACATGGGGGATCATGTAACTCGCCTTGATCGTTGGGAACCG
GAGCTGAATGAAGCCATACCAAACGACGAGCGTGACACCACGATGCCTGTAGCAATGGCAACAACGTTGC
GCAAACTATTAACTGGCGAACTACTTACTCTAGCTTCCCGGCAACAATTAATAGACTGGATGGAGGCGGA
TAAAGTTGCAGGACCACTTCTGCGCTCGGCCCTTCCGGCTGGCTGGTTTATTGCTGATAAATCTGGAGCC
GGTGAGCGTGGGTCTCGCGGTATCATTGCAGCACTGGGGCCAGATGGTAAGCCCTCCCGTATCGTAGTTA
TCTACACGACGGGGAGTCAGGCAACTATGGATGAACGAAATAGACAGATCGCTGAGATAGGTGCCTCACT
GATTAAGCATTGGTAACTGTCAGACCAAGTTTACTCATATATACTTTAGATTGATT
[38 nt withheld, positions 1037-1074]
A
[37 nt withheld, positions 1076-1112]
ATTTTGTTAAAATTCGCGTTAAATTTTTGTTAAATCAGCTCATTTTTTAACCAATAGGCCGAAATCGGCA
AAATCCCTTATAAATCAAAAGAATAGCCCGAGATAGGGT
[37 nt withheld, positions 1222-1258]
AAAGAACGTGGACTCCAACGTCAAAGG
[141 nt withheld, positions 1286-1426]
G
[125 nt withheld, positions 1428-1552]
AAAGGATCTAGGTGAAGATCCTTTTTGATAATCTCATGACCAAAATCCCTTAACGTGAGTTTTCGTTCCA
CTGAGCGTCAGACCCCGTAGAAAAGATCAAAGGATCTTCTTGAGATCCTTTTTTTCTGCGCGTAATCTGC
TGCTTGCAAACAAAAAAACCACCGCTACCAGCGGTGGTTTGTTTGCCGGATCAAGAGCTACCAACTCTTT
TTCCGAAGGTAACTGGCTTCAGCAGAGCGCAGATACCAAATACTGTCCTTCTAGTGTAGCCGTAGTTAGG
CCACCACTTCAAGAACTCTGTAGCACCGCCTACATACCTCGCTCTGCTAATCCTGTTACCAGTGGCTGCT
GCCAGTGGCGATAAGTCGTGTCTTACCGGGTTGGACTCAAGACGATAGTTACCGGATAAGGCGCAGCGGT
CGGGCTGAACGGGGGGTTCGTGCACACAGCCCAGCTTGGAGCGAACGACCTACACCGAACTGAGATACCT
ACAGCGTGAGCTATGAGAAAGCGCCACGCTTCCCGAAGGGAGAAAGGCGGACAGGTATCCGGTAAGCGGC
AGGGTCGGAACAGGAGAGCGCACGAGGGAGCTTCCAGGGGGAAACGCCTGGTATCTTTATAGTCCTGTCG
GGTTTCGCCACCTCTGACTTGAGCGTCGATTTTTGTGATGCTCGTCAGGGGGGCGGAGCCTATGGAAAAA
CGCCAGCAACGCGGCCTTTTTACGGTTCCTGGCCTTTTGCTGGCCTTTTGCTCACATGTTCTTTCCTGCG
TTATCCCCTGATTCTGTGGATAACCGTATTACCGCCTTTGAGTGAGCTGATACCGCTCGCCGCAGCCGAA
CGACCGAGCGCAGCGAGTCAGTGAGCGAGGAAGCTATGGTGCACTCTCAGTACAATCTGCTCTGATGCCG
CATAGTTAAGCCAGTATACACTCCGCTATCGCTACGTGACTGGGTCATGGCTGCGCCCCGACACCCGCCA
ACACCCGCTGACGCGCCCTGACGGGCTTGTCTGCTCCCGGCATCCGCTTACAGACAAGCTGTGACCGTCT
CCGGGAGCTGCATGTGTCAGAGGTTTTCACCGTCATCACCGAAACGCGCGAGGCAGCTGCGGTAAAGCTC
ATCAGCGTGGTCGTGCAGCGATTCACAGATGTCTGCCTGTTCATCCGCGTCCAGCTCGTTGAGTTTCTCC
AGAAGCGTTAATGTCTGGCTTCTGATAAAGCGGGCCATGTTAAGGGCGGTTTTTTCCTGTTTGGTCACTG
ATGCCTCCGTGTAAGGGGGATTTCTGTTCATGGGGGTAATGATACCGATGAAACGAGAGAGGATGCTCAC
GATACGGGTTACTGATGATGAACATGCCCGGTTACTGGAACGTTGTGAGGGTAAACAACTGGCGGTATGG
ATGCGGCGGGACCAGAGAAAAATCACTCAGGGTCAATGCCAGCCGAACGCCAGCAAGACGTAGCCCAGCG
CGTCGGCCGCCATGCCGGCGATAATGGCCTGCTTCTCGCCGAAACGTTTGGTGGCGGGACCAGTGACGAA
GGCTTGAGCGAGGGCGTGCAAGATTCCGAATACCGCAAGCGACAGGCCGATCATCGTCGCGCTCCAGCGA
AAGCGGTCCTCGCCGAAAATGACCCAGAGCGCTGCCGGCACCTGTCCTACGAGTTGCATGATAAAGAAGA
CAGTCATAAGTGCGGCGACGATAGTCATGCCCCGCGCCCACCGGAAGGAGCTGACTGGGTTGAAGGCTCT
CAAGGGCATCGGTCGAGATCCCGGTGCCTAATGAGTGAGCTAACTTACATTAATTGCGTTGCGCTCACTG
CCCGCTTTCCAGTCGGGAAACCTGTCGTGCCAGCTGCATTAATGAATCGGCCAACGCGCGGGGAGAGGCG
GTTTGCGTATTGGGCGCCAGGGTGGTTTTTCTTTTCACCAGTGAGACGGGCAACAGCTGATTGCCCTTCA
CCGCCTGGCCCTGAGAGAGTTGCAGCAAGCGGTCCACGCTGGTTTGCCCCAGCAGGCGAAAATCCTGTTT
GATGGTGGTTAACGGCGGGATATAACATGAGCTGTCTTCGGTATCGTCGTATCCCACTACCGAGATGTCC
GCACCAACGCGCAGCCCGGACTCGGTAATGGCGCGCATTGCGCCCAGCGCCATCTGATCGTTGGCAACCA
GCATCGCAGTGGGAACGATGCCCTCATTCAGCATTTGCATGGTTTGTTGAAAACCGGACATGGCACTCCA
GTCGCCTTCCCGTTCCGCTATCGGCTGAATTTGATTGCGAGTGAGATATTTATGCCAGCCAGCCAGACGC
AGACGCGCCGAGACAGAACTTAATGGGCCCGCTAACAGCGCGATTTGCTGGTGACCCAATGCGACCAGAT
GCTCCACGCCCAGTCGCGTACCGTCTTCATGGGAGAAAATAATACTGTTGATGGGTGTCTGGTCAGAGAC
ATCAAGAAATAACGCCGGAACATTAGTGCAGGCAGCTTCCACAGCAATGGCATCCTGGTCATCCAGCGGA
TAGTTAATGATCAGCCCACTGACGCGTTGCGCGAGAAGATTGTGCACCGCCGCTTTACAGGCTTCGACGC
CGCTTCGTTCTACCATCGACACCACCACGCTGGCACCCAGTTGATCGGCGCGAGATTTAATCGCCGCGAC
AATTTGCGACGGCGCGTGCAGGGCCAGACTGGAGGTGGCAACGCCAATCAGCAACGACTGTTTGCCCGCC
AGTTGTTGTGCCACGCGGTTGGGAATGTAATTCAGCTCCGCCATCGCCGCTTCCACTTTTTCCCGCGTTT
TCGCAGAAACGTGGCTGGCCTGGTTCACCACGCGGGAAACGGTCTGATAAGAGACACCGGCATACTCTGC
GACATCGTATAACGTTACTGGTTTCACATTCACCACCCTGAATTGACTCTCTTCCGGGCGCTATCATGCC
ATACCGCGAAAGGTTTTGCGCCATTCGATGGTGTCCGGGATCTCGACGCTCTCCCTTATGCGACTCCTGC
ATTAGGAAGCAGCCCAGTAGTAGGTTGAGGCCGTTGAGCACCGCCGCCGCAAGGAATGGTGCATGCCGGC
ATGCCGCCCTTTCGTCTTCAAGAATTAATTCCCAATTCCCCAGGCATCAAATAAAACGAAAGGCTCAGTC
GAAAGACTGGGCCTTTCGTTTTATCTGTTGTTTGTCGGTGAACGCTCTCCTGAGTAGGACAAATCCGCCG
GGAGCGGATTTGAACGTTGCGAAGCAACGGCCCGGAGGGTGGCGGGCAGGACGCCCGCCATAAACTGCCA
GGAATTAATTCCCCAGGCATCAAATAAAACGAAAGGCTCAGTCGAAAGACTGGGCCTTTCGTTTTATCTG
TTGTTTGTCGGTGAACGCTCTCCTGAGTAGGACAAATCCGCCGGGAGCGGATTTGAACGTTGCGAAGCAA
CGGCCCGGAGGGTGGCGGGCAGGACGCCCGCCATAAACTGCCAGGAATTAATTCCCCAGGCATCAAATAA
AACGAAAGGCTCAGTCGAAAGACTGGGCCTTTCGTTTTATCTGTTGTTTGTCGGTGAACGCTCTCCTGAG
TAGGACAAATCCGCCGGGAGCGGATTTGAACGTTGCGAAGCAACGGCCCGGAGGGTGGCGGGCAGGACGC
CCGCCATAAACTGCCAGGAATTAATTCCCCAGGCATCAAATAAAACGAAAGGCTCAGTCGAAAGACTGGG
CCTTTCGTTTTATCTGTTGTTTGTCGGTGAACGCTCTCCTGAGTAGGACAAATCCGCCGGGAGCGGATTT
GAACGTTGCGAAGCAACGGCCCGGAGGGTGGCGGGCAGGACGCCCGCCATAAACTGCCAGGAATTAATTC
CCCAGGCATCAAATAAAACGAAAGGCTCAGTCGAAAGACTGGGCCTTTCGTTTTATCTGTTGTTTGTCGG
TGAACGCTCTCCTGAGTAGGACAAATCCGCCGGGAGCGGATTTGAACGTTGCGAAGCAACGGCCCGGAGG
GTGGCGGGCAGGACGCCCGCCATAAACTGCCAGGAATTGGGGATCGGAATTAATTCCCGGTTTAAACCGG
GGATCTCGATCCCGCGAAATTAATACGACTCACTATAGGGGAATTGTGAGCGGATAACAATTCCCCTCTA
GAAATAATTTTGTTTAACTTTAAGAAGGAGATATACTTATGAAAATCGAAGAAGGTAAACTGGTAATCGG
TTCCCTGGAGGGTTGCTTTGCCAAGGGTACCAATGTTTTAATGGCGGATGGGTCTATTGAATGTATTGAA
AACATTGAGGTTGGTAATAAGGTCATGGGTAAAGATGGCAGACCTCGTGAGGTAATTAAATTGCCCAGAG
GAAGAGAAACTATGTACAGCGTCGTGCAGAAAAGTCAGCACAGAGCCCACAAAAGTGACTCAAGTCGTGA
AGTGCCAGAATTACTCAAGTTTACGTGTAATGCGACCCATGAGTTGGTTGTTAGAACACCTCGTAGTGTC
CGCCGTTTGTCTCGTACCATTAAGGGTGTCGAATATTTTGAAGTTATTACTTTTGAGATGGGCCAAAAGA
AAGCCCCCGACGGTAGAATTGTTGAGCTTGTCAAGGAAGTTTCAAAGAGCTACCCAATATCTGAGGGGCC
TGAGAGAGCCAACGAATTAGTAGAATCCTATAGAAAGGCTTCAAATAAAGCTTATTTTGAGTGGACTATT
GAGGCCAGAGATCTTTCTCTGTTGGGTTCCCATGTTCGTAAAGCTACCTACCAGACTTACGCTCCAATTC
TTTATGAGAATGACCACTTTTTCGACTACATGCAAAAAAGTAAGTTTCATCTCACCATTGAAGGTCCAAA
AGTACTTGCTTATTTACTTGGTTTATGGATTGGTGATGGATTGTCTGACAGGGCAACTTTTTCGGTTGAT
TCCAGAGATACTTCTTTGATGGAACGTGTTACTGAATATGCTGAAAAGTTGAATTTGTGCGCCGAGTATA
AGGACAGAAAAGAACCACAAGTTGCCAAAACTGTTAATTTGTACTCTAAAGTTGTCAGAGGTGCTAGCAC
AAATCCTGGTGTATCCGCTTGGCAGGTCAACACAGCTTATACTGCGGGACAATTGGTCACATATAACGGC
AAGACGTATAAATGTTTGCAGCCCCACACCTCCTTGGCAGGATGGGAACCATCCAACGTTCCTGCCTTGT
GGCAGCTTCAAGGTGGCCACGGTGGTATTCGCAATAATCTTAATACTGAGAATCCATTATGGGACGCTAT
TGTTGGCTTAGGATTCTTGAAGGACGGTGTCAAAAATATTCCTTCTTTCTTGTCTACGGACAATATCGGT
ACTCGTGAAACATTTCTTGCTGGTCTAATTGATTCTGATGGCTATGTTACTGATGAGCATGGTATTAAAG
CAACAATAAAGACAATTCATACTTCTGTCAGAGATGGTTTGGTTTCCCTTGCTCGTTCTTTAGGCTTAGT
AGTCTCGGTTAACGCAGAACCTGCTAAGGTTGACATGAATGTCACCAAACATAAAATTAGTTATGCTATT
TATATGTCTGGTGGAGATGTTTTGCTTAACGTTCTTTCGAAGTGTGCCGGCTCTAAAAAATTCAGGCCTG
CTCCCGCCGCTGCTTTTGCACGTGAGTGCCGCGGATTTTATTTCGAGTTACAAGAATTGAAGGAAGACGA
TTATTATGGGATTACTTTATCTGATGATTCTGATCATCAGTTTTTGCTTGGATCTCAGGTTGTTGTACAG
AACATGGACCCGCAAGACTGTAAATGTGAAACGGGCGCATCCTGTTCCTGTGGCACGACCTGTAGCTGCT
CAAACTGTAAATGTACCTCATGCAAAAAATCTTGCTGTTCTTGCTGTCCGGCGGAATGCAGTAAATGTTC
CCAGGGCTGCCATTGTGAAAAAGGTAGCAAAAAATGTAGCTGCTGTAACTAAGGTAATTAAATAACTAGT
TGATCCGGCTGCTAACAAAGCCCGAAAGGAAGCTGAGTTGGCTGCTGCCACCGCTGAGCAATAACTAGCA
TAACCCCTTGGGGCCTCTAAACGGGTCTTGAGGGGTTTTTTGCTGAAAGGAGGAACTATATCCGGATAAC
T
Features (pLannotate 1.2.2; 26 found; start..end, strand, type, name):
     31..135     +  promoter       AmpR promoter: bla
    136..996     +  CDS            AmpR: β-lactamase; bla; confers resistance to ampicillin, carbenicillin, and related antibiotics
   1038..1551    -  rep_origin     M13 ori (sequence partly withheld): M13 bacteriophage origin of replication; arrow indicates direction of (+) strand synthesis
   1662..2250    +  rep_origin     ori: high-copy-number ColE1/pMB1/pBR322/pUC origin of replication
   2427..2517    -  misc_feature   bom (fragment): basis of mobility region from pBR322
   2619..2810    -  CDS            rop: Rop protein, which maintains plasmids at low copy number; rop
   2851..2961    +  CDS            mbeC (fragment): MBEC_ECOLX - Experimental evidence at protein level: Swiss-Prot protein existence level 1. Required for efficient mobilization of ColE1 plasmid and is thus essential to promote the specific transfer of the plasmid during conjugation. Probably functions by inducing DNA bending, helping the MbeA relaxase to melt the DNA around the nic site and cleave the phosphodiester bond. Binds specifically double-stranded DNA (dsDNA) containing the ColE1 oriT but does not recognize the inverted repeat (IR). From Escherichia coli.
   2996..3318    -  CDS            TcR (fragment): tetracycline efflux protein; tet; confers resistance to tetracycline
   3333..3354    -  protein_bind   CAP binding site: CAP binding activates transcription in the presence of cAMP. E. coli catabolite activator protein
   3367..4449    -  CDS            lacI: lac repressor; lacI; The lac repressor binds to the lac operator to inhibit transcription in E. coli. This inhibition can be relieved by adding lactose or isopropyl-β-D-thiogalactopyranoside (IPTG).
   4450..4527    -  promoter       lacI promoter: lacI
   4535..4628    -  CDS            TcR (fragment): tetracycline efflux protein; tet; confers resistance to tetracycline
   4680..4766    +  terminator     rrnB T1 terminator: Escherichia coli rrnB; transcription terminator T1 from the E. coli rrnB gene
   4863..4949    +  terminator     rrnB T1 terminator: Escherichia coli rrnB; transcription terminator T1 from the E. coli rrnB gene
   5046..5132    +  terminator     rrnB T1 terminator: Escherichia coli rrnB; transcription terminator T1 from the E. coli rrnB gene
   5229..5315    +  terminator     rrnB T1 terminator: Escherichia coli rrnB; transcription terminator T1 from the E. coli rrnB gene
   5412..5498    +  terminator     rrnB T1 terminator: Escherichia coli rrnB; transcription terminator T1 from the E. coli rrnB gene
   5633..5651    +  promoter       T7 promoter: promoter for bacteriophage T7 RNA polymerase
   5652..5676    +  protein_bind   lac operator: The lac repressor binds to the lac operator to inhibit transcription in E. coli. This inhibition can be relieved by adding lactose or isopropyl-β-D-thiogalactopyranoside (IPTG). lac repressor encoded by lacI
   5691..5713    +  RBS            RBS: efficient ribosome binding site from bacteriophage T7 gene 10 (Olins and Rangwala, 1989)
   5766..6584    +  CDS            Sce VMA intein 5' region: 5' region of the intein from the yeast Vma1 subunit of the vacuolar ATPase (Chong et al., 1998); Saccharomyces cerevisiae VMA1
   6591..6743    +  CDS            CBD: chitin binding domain from chitinase A1 (Watanabe et al., 1994); Bacillus circulans chiA
   6747..7295    +  CDS            Sce VMA intein 3' region: modified 3' region of the intein from the yeast Vma1 subunit of the vacuolar ATPase (Chong et al., 1998); Saccharomyces cerevisiae VMA1; C-terminal cleavage of this intein can be induced by thiols.
   7296..7481    +  CDS            mt-a: MT_XENLA - Experimental evidence at protein level: Swiss-Prot protein existence level 1. Metallothioneins have a high content of cysteine residues that bind various heavy metals. From Xenopus laevis (African clawed frog).
   7510..7559    +  CDS            SET1 (fragment): solubility-enhancement tag derived from T7 phage gene 10B
   7567..7614    +  terminator     T7 terminator: transcription terminator for bacteriophage T7 RNA polymerase
