[The description below was written by a language model from this plasmid's Addgene catalogue record and pLannotate feature annotations shown in this document.]
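Description:
XlMT Xenopus laevis Metallothionein is a 7.6 kb bacterial expression plasmid built on the pTYB21 backbone, a vector designed for intein-mediated, chitin-affinity purification of recombinant proteins in E. coli. It is propagated through a ColE1/pMB1-type origin and selected with ampicillin via the β-lactamase gene. The catalogue lists it as high copy, although the annotated sequence also carries the rop gene, which normally moderates copy number. An M13 phage origin allows single-stranded DNA production. Short fragments of bom, mbeC and the tetracycline resistance gene are remnants of pBR322-derived ancestry and are not functional markers.

The expression cassette is driven by a T7 promoter with an adjacent lac operator and the strong T7 gene 10 ribosome binding site. A plasmid-borne lacI gene supplies repressor, so transcription is IPTG-inducible in hosts that provide T7 RNA polymerase. Five tandem copies of the rrnB T1 terminator sit upstream to block read-through into the cassette, and a T7 terminator closes it. The open reading frame encodes the Saccharomyces cerevisiae VMA1 intein with the Bacillus circulans chitin binding domain inserted between its 5' and 3' portions, fused directly at its C-terminal end to the Xenopus laevis metallothionein gene (mt-a), which was introduced by Gibson cloning. This places the tag N-terminal to the target. The fusion can be captured on chitin resin, and thiol-induced cleavage at the intein's C-terminal junction then releases metallothionein free of the tag. A short fragment annotated as a T7 gene 10B-derived tag lies downstream of the insert and is probably residual vector sequence. The plasmid is intended for producing recombinant frog metallothionein, and the associated work compares Zn(II) binding affinities across metallothioneins.
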