Addgene plasmid #200293: XlMT Xenopus laevis Metallothionein
Purpose: Bacterial expression plasmids for production of recombinant Xenopus laevis Metallothionein
Depositing lab: Artur Krężel. Depositing organization: University of Wroclaw. Publication: Differentiated Zn(II) binding affinities in animal, plant, and bacterial metallothioneins define their zinc buffering capacity at physiological pZn. Mosna K, Jurczak K, Krezel A. Metallomics. 2023 Oct 4;15(10):mfad061. doi: 10.1093/mtomcs/mfad061. PubMed 37804185.
Backbone
  Vector backbone: pTYB21
  Vector type: Bacterial Expression
Growth in bacteria
  Bacterial resistance: Ampicillin, 100 μg/mL
  Growth temperature: 37°C
  Growth strain: DH5alpha
  Copy number: High Copy
Gene/Insert
  Gene/Insert name: Gene of metallothionein with Chiting Binding Domanin-Intein
  Species: X. laevis (frog)
  Tag / fusion protein: Chiting Binding Domanin-Intein (N terminal on backbone)
  Cloning method: Gibson Cloning
Terms and licenses: Academic/Nonprofit Terms; Industry Terms: Not Available to Industry
How to cite: XlMT Xenopus laevis Metallothionein was a gift from Artur Krężel (Addgene plasmid # 200293 ; http://n2t.net/addgene:200293 ; RRID:Addgene_200293)
